>Addgene plasmid #235516 | pGGSG-Bromo-T7-P2a-Neo | addgene full sequence | sequence record 474044 | Addgene NGS Result
GTGGCACTTTTCGGGGAAATGTGCGCGGAACCCCTATTTGTTTATTTTTCTAAATACATTCAAATATGTA
TCCGCTCATGAGACAATAACCCTGATAAATGCTTCAATAATATTGAAAAAGGAAGAGTATGAGTATTCAA
CATTTCCGTGTCGCCCTTATTCCCTTTTTTGCGGCATTTTGCCTTCCTGTTTTTGCTCACCCAGAAACGC
TGGTGAAAGTAAAAGATGCTGAAGATCAGTTGGGTGCACGAGTGGGTTACATCGAACTGGATCTCAACAG
CGGTAAGATCCTTGAGAGTTTTCGCCCCGAAGAACGTTTTCCAATGATGAGCACTTTTAAAGTTCTGCTA
TGTGGCGCGGTATTATCCCGTATTGACGCCGGGCAAGAGCAACTCGGTCGCCGCATACACTATTCTCAGA
ATGACTTGGTTGAGTACTCACCAGTCACAGAAAAGCATCTTACGGATGGCATGACAGTAAGAGAATTATG
CAGTGCTGCCATAACCATGAGTGATAACACTGCGGCCAACTTACTTCTGACAACGATCGGAGGACCGAAG
GAGCTAACCGCTTTTTTGCACAACATGGGGGATCATGTAACTCGCCTTGATCGTTGGGAACCGGAGCTGA
ATGAAGCCATACCAAACGACGAGCGTGACACCACGATGCCTGTAGCAATGGCAACAACGTTGCGCAAACT
ATTAACTGGCGAACTACTTACTCTAGCTTCCCGGCAACAATTAATAGACTGGATGGAGGCGGATAAAGTT
GCAGGACCACTTCTGCGCTCGGCCCTTCCGGCTGGCTGGTTTATTGCTGATAAATCTGGAGCCGGTGAGC
GTGGGTCTCGCGGTATCATTGCAGCACTGGGGCCAGATGGTAAGCCCTCCCGTATCGTAGTTATCTACAC
GACGGGGAGTCAGGCAACTATGGATGAACGAAATAGACAGATCGCTGAGATAGGTGCCTCACTGATTAAG
CATTGGTAACTGTCAGACCAAGTTTACTCATATATACTTTAGATTGATTTAAAACTTCATTTTTAATTTA
AAAGGATCTAGGTGAAGATCCTTTTTGATAATCTCATGACCAAAATCCCTTAACGTGAGTTTTCGTTCCA
CTGAGCGTCAGACCCCGTAGAAAAGATCAAAGGATCTTCTTGAGATCCTTTTTTTCTGCGCGTAATCTGC
TGCTTGCAAACAAAAAAACCACCGCTACCAGCGGTGGTTTGTTTGCCGGATCAAGAGCTACCAACTCTTT
TTCCGAAGGTAACTGGCTTCAGCAGAGCGCAGATACCAAATACTGTTCTTCTAGTGTAGCCGTAGTTAGG
CCACCACTTCAAGAACTCTGTAGCACCGCCTACATACCTCGCTCTGCTAATCCTGTTACCAGTGGCTGCT
GCCAGTGGCGATAAGTCGTGTCTTACCGGGTTGGACTCAAGACGATAGTTACCGGATAAGGCGCAGCGGT
CGGGCTGAACGGGGGGTTCGTGCACACAGCCCAGCTTGGAGCGAACGACCTACACCGAACTGAGATACCT
ACAGCGTGAGCTATGAGAAAGCGCCACGCTTCCCGAAGGGAGAAAGGCGGACAGGTATCCGGTAAGCGGC
AGGGTCGGAACAGGAGAGCGCACGAGGGAGCTTCCAGGGGGAAACGCCTGGTATCTTTATAGTCCTGTCG
GGTTTCGCCACCTCTGACTTGAGCGTCGATTTTTGTGATGCTCGTCAGGGGGGCGGAGCCTATGGAAAAA
CGCCAGCAACGCGGCCTTTTTACGGTTCCTGGCCTTTTGCTGGCCTTTTGCTCACATGTTCTTTCCTGCG
TTATCCCCTGATTCTGTGGATAACCGTATTACCGCCTTTGAGTGAGCTGATACCGCTCGCCGCAGCCGAA
CGACCGAGCGCAGCGAGTCAGTGAGCGAGGAAGCGGAAGAGCGCCCAATACGCAAACCGCCTCTCCCCGC
GCGTTGGCCGATTCATTAATGCAGCTGGCACGACAGGTTTCCCGACTGGAAAGCGGGCAGTGAGCGCAAC
GCAATTAATGTGAGTTAGCTCACTCATTAGGCACCCCAGGCTTTACACTTTATGCTTCCGGCTCGTATGT
TGTGTGGAATTGTGAGCGGATAACAATTTCACACAGGAAACAGCTATGACCATGATTACGCCAAGCTCGA
AATTAACCCTCACTAAAGGGAACAAAAGCTGGTACCGGGCCCCCCCTCGAGGTCGAAGCTTGACGTCTCT
GGTGGCGGTGGCTCTGGCGGAGGTGGGTCCGGTGGCGGCGGAAGCGCCGTGAAGGACGTGCCCGACTCTC
AGCAGCACCCAGCACCAGAGAAGAGCAGCAAGGTCTCGGAGCAGCTCAAGTGCTGCAGCGGCATCCTCAA
GGAGATGTTTGCCAAGAAGCACGCCGCCTACGCCTGGCCCTTCTACAAGCCTGTGGACGTGGAGGCACTG
GGCGCCCACGACTACTGTGACATCATCAAGCACCCCATGGACATGAGCACAATCAAGTCTAAACTGGAGG
CCCGTGAGTACCGTGATGCTCAGGAGTTTGGTGCTGATGTCCGATTGATGTTCTCCAACTGCTATAAGTA
CAACCCTCCTGACCATGAGGTGGTGGCCATGGCCCGCAAGCTCCAGGATGTGTTCGAAATGCGCTTTGCC
AAGATGCCGGACGAGATGGCTAGCATGACTGGTGGACAGCAAATGGGTGCTACTAACTTCAGCCTGCTGA
AGCAGGCTGGAGACGTGGAGGAGAACCCTGGACCTGCTGCCACCATGATTGAACAAGATGGATTGCACGC
AGGTTCTCCGGCCGCTTGGGTGGAGAGGCTATTCGGCTATGACTGGGCACAACAGACAATCGGCTGCTCT
GATGCCGCCGTGTTCCGGCTGTCAGCGCAGGGGCGCCCGGTTCTTTTTGTCAAGACCGACCTGTCCGGTG
CCCTGAATGAACTGCAGGACGAGGCAGCGCGGCTATCGTGGCTGGCCACGACGGGCGTTCCTTGCGCAGC
TGTGCTCGACGTTGTCACTGAAGCGGGAAGGGACTGGCTGCTATTGGGCGAAGTGCCGGGGCAGGATCTC
CTGTCATCTCACCTTGCTCCTGCCGAGAAAGTATCCATCATGGCTGATGCAATGCGGCGGCTGCATACGC
TTGATCCGGCTACCTGCCCATTCGACCACCAAGCGAAACATCGCATCGAGCGAGCACGTACTCGGATGGA
AGCCGGTCTTGTCGATCAGGATGATCTGGACGAAGAGCATCAGGGGCTCGCGCCAGCCGAACTGTTCGCC
AGGCTCAAGGCGCGCATGCCCGACGGCGAGGATCTCGTCGTGACCCATGGCGATGCCTGCTTGCCGAATA
TCATGGTGGAAAATGGCCGCTTTTCTGGATTCATCGACTGTGGCCGGCTGGGTGTGGCGGACCGCTATCA
GGACATAGCGTTGGCTACCCGTGATATTGCTGAAGAGCTTGGCGGCGAATGGGCTGACCGCTTCCTCGTG
CTTTACGGTATCGCCGCTCCCGATTCGCAGCGCATCGCCTTCTATCGCCTTCTTGACGAGTTCTTCTGAG
CGCTAAGCCGATCTCCAATTCGCCCTATAGTGAGTCGTATTACAATTCACTGGCCGTCGTTTTACAACGT
CGTGACTGGGAAAACCCTGGCGTTACCCAACTTAATCGCCTTGCAGCACATCCCCCTTTCGCCAGCTGGC
GTAATAGCGAAGAGGCCCGCACCGATCGCCCTTCCCAACAGTTGCGCAGCCTGAATGGCGAATGGAAATT
GTAAGCGTTAATATTTTGTTAAAATTCGCGTTAAATTTTTGTTAAATCAGCTCATTTTTTAACCAATAGG
CCGAAATCGGCAAAATCCCTTATAAATCAAAAGAATAGACCGAGATAGGGT
[37 nt withheld, positions 3902-3938]
AAAGAACGTGGACTCCAACGTCAAAGG
[49 nt withheld, positions 3966-4014]
T
[91 nt withheld, positions 4016-4106]
G
[124 nt withheld, positions 4108-4231]
CAG
Features (pLannotate 1.2.2; 15 found; start..end, strand, type, name):
     24..128     +  promoter       AmpR promoter: bla
    129..989     +  CDS            AmpR: β-lactamase; bla; confers resistance to ampicillin, carbenicillin, and related antibiotics
   1160..1748    +  rep_origin     ori: high-copy-number ColE1/pMB1/pBR322/pUC origin of replication
   1931..2023    +  CDS            lacI (fragment): lac repressor; lacI; The lac repressor binds to the lac operator to inhibit transcription in E. coli. This inhibition can be relieved by adding lactose or isopropyl-β-D-thiogalactopyranoside (IPTG).
   2036..2057    +  protein_bind   CAP binding site: CAP binding activates transcription in the presence of cAMP. E. coli catabolite activator protein
   2072..2102    +  promoter       lac promoter: promoter for the E. coli lac operon
   2110..2126    +  protein_bind   lac operator: The lac repressor binds to the lac operator to inhibit transcription in E. coli. This inhibition can be relieved by adding lactose or isopropyl-β-D-thiogalactopyranoside (IPTG). lac repressor encoded by lacI
   2171..2189    +  promoter       T3 promoter: promoter for bacteriophage T3 RNA polymerase
   2201..2226    -  misc_feature   MCS (fragment): pBluescript multiple cloning site
   2292..2675    +  CDS            BRD3 (fragment): BRD3_HUMAN - Also known as KIAA0043, RING3L. Experimental evidence at protein level: Swiss-Prot protein existence level 1. Chromatin reader that recognizes and binds hyperacetylated chromatin and plays a role in the regulation of transcription, probably by chromatin remodeling and interaction with transcription factors (PubMed:18406326, PubMed:27105114). Regulates transcription by promoting the binding of the transcription factor GATA1 to its targets (By similarity). From Homo sapiens (Human).
   2676..2708    +  CDS            T7 tag (gene 10 leader): leader peptide from bacteriophage T7 gene 10 promotes efficient translation in E. coli
   2775..3566    +  CDS            neo: KKA2_KLEPN - Also known as kan, nptII. Experimental evidence at protein level: Swiss-Prot protein existence level 1. Resistance to kanamycin, neomycin, paromomycin, ribostamycin, butirosin and gentamicin B. From Klebsiella pneumoniae.
   3594..3612    -  promoter       T7 promoter: promoter for bacteriophage T7 RNA polymerase
   3615..3772    +  CDS            lacZα (fragment): LacZα fragment of β-galactosidase; lacZ fragment
   3803..4231    -  rep_origin     f1 ori (sequence partly withheld): f1 bacteriophage origin of replication; arrow indicates direction of (+) strand synthesis
