[The description below was written by a language model from this plasmid's Addgene catalogue record and pLannotate feature annotations shown in this document.]
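Description:
pGGSG-Bromo-T7-P2a-Neo is a 4.2 kb mouse gene-targeting cloning vector built on pBluescript II KS-, intended as a template into which homology arms are added to make knock-in donors. It is maintained in E. coli at high copy through the ColE1/pUC-type origin and selected with ampicillin via the bla gene and its promoter. The usual pBluescript remnants are present: an f1 origin for single-stranded DNA production, lac promoter/operator and CAP site, fragments of lacI and lacZα, part of the multiple cloning site, and flanking T3 and T7 phage promoters.

The payload, assembled by Gibson cloning, is a single promoterless open reading frame. By its name, it begins with a short GGSG flexible linker, which is not annotated separately. Next comes BromoTag, which the automated annotation flags as a BRD3 fragment because of bromodomain homology. The catalogue lists it as synthetic. BromoTag is an engineered bromodomain degron that allows small-molecule-induced degradation of the fused protein. A T7 epitope tag follows directly for detection. The gap before the neomycin phosphotransferase coding sequence is consistent with the P2A peptide named in the title, although it is not annotated. P2A causes ribosomal skipping, so neo is produced as a separate protein from the same transcript.

No mammalian promoter or polyadenylation signal is annotated, so G418 resistance would depend on in-frame integration at an expressed endogenous locus. This arrangement, with the leading linker, suits C-terminal tagging of a target gene, though the record does not state this explicitly. The record says to clone into the ZraI and AfeI sites, presumably for the arms. It names no specific target gene.
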