Addgene plasmid #235516: pGGSG-Bromo-T7-P2a-Neo
Purpose: Cloning vector for GGSG-BromoTag-T7-P2A-Neo. Clone into ZraI and AfeI
Depositing lab: Brian Hendrich. Depositing organization: University of Cambridge.
Backbone
  Vector backbone: pBluescript II KS-
  Backbone size w/o insert (bp): 3000
  Vector type: Mouse Targeting
  Selectable markers: Neomycin (select with G418)
Growth in bacteria
  Bacterial resistance: Ampicillin, 100 μg/mL
  Growth temperature: 37°C
  Growth strain: DH5alpha
  Copy number: High Copy
Gene/Insert
  Gene/Insert name: BromoTag
  Species: Synthetic
  Mutation: None
  Tag / fusion protein: BromoTag, T7, neo (N terminal on insert)
  Cloning method: Gibson Cloning
Terms and licenses: Academic/Nonprofit Terms; Industry Terms: Not Available to Industry
How to cite: pGGSG-Bromo-T7-P2a-Neo was a gift from Brian Hendrich (Addgene plasmid # 235516 ; http://n2t.net/addgene:235516 ; RRID:Addgene_235516)
